Addgene plasmid #207126: pmirGLO-3'UTR mouse Il6
Purpose: Luciferase vector containing 3'UTR for mouse Il6
Depositing lab: Silvia Monticelli. Publication: The mRNA methyltransferase Mettl3 modulates cytokine mRNA stability and limits functional responses in mast cells. Leoni C, Bataclan M, Ito-Kureha T, Heissmeyer V, Monticelli S. Nat Commun. 2023 Jun 29;14(1):3862. doi: 10.1038/s41467-023-39614-y. PubMed 37386028.
Backbone
  Vector backbone: pmirGLO Dual-Luciferase miRNA Target Expression Vector
  Backbone manufacturer: Promega
  Backbone size w/o insert (bp): 7362
  Total vector size (bp): 7756
  Modifications to backbone: added EcoRI and SmaI restriction enzyme sites in the multiple cloning site
  Vector type: Mammalian Expression, Luciferase
Growth in bacteria
  Bacterial resistance: Ampicillin, 100 μg/mL
  Growth temperature: 37°C
  Growth strain: DH5alpha
  Copy number: Unknown
Gene/Insert
  Gene/Insert name: Interleukin 6 (Il6)
  Species: M. musculus (mouse)
  Insert size (bp): 400
  GenBank ID: NM_031168.2
  Entrez Gene: Il6 (a.k.a. Il-6)
  Promoter: PGK promoter
  Cloning method: Restriction Enzyme; 5′ cloning site XhoI (not destroyed); 3′ cloning site SalI (not destroyed)
  Sequencing primers: 5′ AGAAGCTGCGCGGTGGTGTTGTG; 3′ TGCTAGTTATTGCTCAGCGG
Terms and licenses: Academic/Nonprofit Terms; Industry Terms: Not Available to Industry
How to cite: pmirGLO-3'UTR mouse Il6 was a gift from Silvia Monticelli (Addgene plasmid # 207126 ; http://n2t.net/addgene:207126 ; RRID:Addgene_207126)
