[The description below was written by a language model from this plasmid's Addgene catalogue record and pLannotate feature annotations shown in this document.]
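Description:
pmirGLO-3'UTR mouse Il6 is a mammalian dual-luciferase reporter plasmid built on Promega's pmirGLO Dual-Luciferase miRNA Target Expression Vector, whose multiple cloning site was modified by adding EcoRI and SmaI sites. It is propagated in E. coli through a high-copy ColE1/pUC-type origin with ampicillin selection (AmpR under its own bla promoter). A ColE1 cer region is also annotated, which helps keep the plasmid monomeric. The sequenced record is about 7.76 kb, in line with the catalogue size.

The primary reporter is the synthetic firefly luciferase gene luc2, driven by the mouse PGK promoter. An approximately 400 bp fragment of the mouse interleukin 6 (Il6) 3' untranslated region was inserted between XhoI and SalI sites, both retained. The feature table does not annotate the insert itself, but an unannotated gap between the end of luc2 and the cloning-site remnants is consistent with this placement downstream of the luciferase coding sequence. Regulatory elements in the Il6 3'UTR therefore become part of the firefly transcript and can influence its stability or translation.

A second cassette uses the SV40 enhancer/early promoter to express human codon-optimized Renilla luciferase, followed closely by a neomycin phosphotransferase sequence and a synthetic poly(A) signal. This provides an internal normalisation control from the same plasmid, and the NeoR element could in principle allow G418 selection in mammalian cells. Several short annotated fragments (T7 terminator, SET1, M13 ori, bom, tnpA, OpIE-2 poly(A)) are probably partial matches rather than functional parts.

The plasmid is intended for measuring post-transcriptional regulation conferred by the Il6 3'UTR. The associated study concerns Mettl3-dependent control of cytokine mRNA stability in mast cells.
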