Features (pLannotate 1.2.2; 19 found; start..end, strand, type, name):
     17..66      +  CDS            SET1 (fragment): solubility-enhancement tag derived from T7 phage gene 10B
     74..93      +  terminator     T7 terminator (fragment): transcription terminator for bacteriophage T7 RNA polymerase
    115..236     -  polyA_signal   SV40 poly(A) signal: SV40 polyadenylation signal
    259..327     -  CDS            large T antigen (fragment): large T antigen from SV40 (simian virus 40)
    332..364     +  rep_origin     M13 ori (fragment): M13 bacteriophage origin of replication; arrow indicates direction of (+) strand synthesis
    365..416     -  misc_feature   bom (fragment): basis of mobility region from pBR322
    481..838     +  promoter       SV40 promoter: SV40 enhancer and early promoter
    889..1821    +  CDS            hRluc: Renilla luciferase human codon-optimized
   1872..2664    +  CDS            NeoR/KanR (fragment): aminoglycoside phosphotransferase from Tn5; aph(3')-II (or nptII); confers resistance to neomycin, kanamycin, and G418 (Geneticin®)
   2728..2776    +  polyA_signal   poly(A) signal: synthetic polyadenylation signal
   2797..2889    -  CDS            tnpA (fragment): TN5P_ECOLX - Also known as tnp. Experimental evidence at protein level: Swiss-Prot protein existence level 1. Mediates transposition of transposon Tn5 by a 'cut and paste' mechanism. First, the monomeric transposase binds the 19 bp inverted DNA repeats flanking the transposon. Then, dimerization of the DNA- bound transposase creates a synaptic DNA complex. After nicking of the first DNA strand, excision of the transposon proceeds through a series of intermediates. The transposase then mediates the insertion of the transposon at a new site by strand transfer. The activity of the wild- type tran
   2932..3036    +  promoter       AmpR promoter: bla
   3037..3897    +  CDS            AmpR: β-lactamase; bla; confers resistance to ampicillin, carbenicillin, and related antibiotics
   4055..4643    -  rep_origin     ori: high-copy-number ColE1/pMB1/pBR322/pUC origin of replication
   4759..5042    +  misc_feature   cer region: ColE1-derived recombination site that helps to maintain plasmids as monomers
   5099..5598    +  promoter       PGK promoter: mouse phosphoglycerate kinase 1 promoter
   5645..7297    +  CDS            luciferase: firefly luciferase synthetic luc2 version of the luciferase gene
   7680..7696    +  polyA_signal   OpIE-2 poly(A) signal (fragment): immediate-early gene 2 from the Orgyia pseudotsugata multicapsid nucleopolyhedrovirus; baculovirus polyadenylation signal
   7750..10      +  misc_feature   MCS (fragment) (across the origin): pUC18/19 multiple cloning site
>Addgene plasmid #207126 | pmirGLO-3'UTR mouse Il6 | addgene full sequence | sequence record 416493 | Addgene NGS Result
CATGCAAGCTGATCCGGCTGCTAACAAAGCCCGAAAGGAAGCTGAGTTGGCTGCTGCCACCGCTGAGCAA
TAACTAGCATAACCCCTTGGGGCGGCCGCTTCGAGCAGACATGATAAGATACATTGATGAGTTTGGACAA
ACCACAACTAGAATGCAGTGAAAAAAATGCTTTATTTGTGAAATTTGTGATGCTATTGCTTTATTTGTAA
CCATTATAAGCTGCAATAAACAAGTTAACAACAACAATTGCATTCATTTTATGTTTCAGGTTCAGGGGGA
GATGTGGGAGGTTTTTTTAAGCAAGTAAAACCTCTACAAATGTGGTAAAATCGAATTTTAACAAAATATT
AACGCTTACAATTTCCTGATGCGGTATTTTCTCCTTACGCATCTGTGCGGTATTTCACACCGCATACGCG
GATCTGCGCAGCACCATGGCCTGAAATAACCTCTGAAAGAGGAACTTGGTTAGGTACCTTCTGAGGCGGA
AAGAACCAGCTGTGGAATGTGTGTCAGTTAGGGTGTGGAAAGTCCCCAGGCTCCCCAGCAGGCAGAAGTA
TGCAAAGCATGCATCTCAATTAGTCAGCAACCAGGTGTGGAAAGTCCCCAGGCTCCCCAGCAGGCAGAAG
TATGCAAAGCATGCATCTCAATTAGTCAGCAACCATAGTCCCGCCCCTAACTCCGCCCATCCCGCCCCTA
ACTCCGCCCAGTTCCGCCCATTCTCCGCCCCATGGCTGACTAATTTTTTTTATTTATGCAGAGGCCGAGG
CCGCCTCGGCCTCTGAGCTATTCCAGAAGTAGTGAGGAGGCTTTTTTGGAGGCCTAGGCTTTTGCAAAAA
GCTTGATTCTTCTGACACAACAGTCTCGAACCAAAGGCTGGAGCCACCATGGCTTCCAAGGTGTACGACC
CCGAGCAACGCAAACGCATGATCACTGGGCCTCAGTGGTGGGCTCGCTGCAAGCAAATGAACGTGCTGGA
CTCCTTCATCAACTACTATGATTCCGAGAAGCACGCCGAGAACGCCGTGATTTTTCTGCATGGTAACGCT
GCCTCCAGCTACCTGTGGAGGCACGTCGTGCCTCACATCGAGCCCGTGGCTAGATGCATCATCCCTGATC
TGATCGGAATGGGTAAGTCCGGCAAGAGCGGGAATGGCTCATATCGCCTCCTGGATCACTACAAGTACCT
CACCGCTTGGTTCGAGCTGCTGAACCTTCCAAAGAAAATCATCTTTGTGGGCCACGACTGGGGGGCTTGT
CTGGCCTTTCACTACTCCTACGAGCACCAAGACAAGATCAAGGCCATCGTCCATGCTGAGAGTGTCGTGG
ACGTGATCGAGTCCTGGGACGAGTGGCCTGACATCGAGGAGGATATCGCCCTGATCAAGAGCGAAGAGGG
CGAGAAAATGGTGCTTGAGAATAACTTCTTCGTCGAGACCATGCTCCCAAGCAAGATCATGCGGAAACTG
GAGCCTGAGGAGTTCGCTGCCTACCTGGAGCCATTCAAGGAGAAGGGCGAGGTTAGACGGCCTACCCTCT
CCTGGCCTCGCGAGATCCCTCTCGTTAAGGGAGGCAAGCCCGACGTCGTCCAGATTGTCCGCAACTACAA
CGCCTACCTTCGGGCCAGCGACGATCTGCCTAAGATGTTCATCGAGTCCGACCCTGGGTTCTTTTCCAAC
GCTATTGTCGAGGGAGCTAAGAAGTTCCCTAACACCGAGTTCGTGAAGGTGAAGGGCCTCCACTTCAGCC
AGGAGGACGCTCCAGATGAAATGGGTAAGTACATCAAGAGCTTCGTGGAGCGCGTGCTGAAGAACGAGCA
GACCGGTGGTGGGAGCGGAGGTGGCGGATCAGGTGGCGGAGGCTCCGGAGGGATTGAACAAGATGGATTG
CACGCAGGTTCTCCGGCCGCTTGGGTGGAGAGGCTATTCGGCTATGACTGGGCACAACAGACAATCGGCT
GCTCTGATGCCGCCGTGTTCCGGCTGTCAGCGCAGGGGCGCCCGGTTCTTTTTGTCAAGACCGACCTGTC
CGGTGCCCTGAATGAACTGCAGGACGAGGCAGCGCGGCTATCGTGGCTGGCCACGACGGGCGTTCCTTGC
GCAGCTGTGCTCGACGTTGTCACTGAAGCGGGAAGGGACTGGCTGCTATTGGGCGAAGTGCCGGGGCAGG
ATCTCCTGTCATCTCACCTTGCTCCTGCCGAGAAAGTATCCATCATGGCTGATGCAATGCGGCGGCTGCA
TACGCTTGATCCGGCTACCTGCCCATTCGACCACCAAGCGAAACATCGCATCGAGCGAGCACGTACTCGG
ATGGAAGCCGGTCTTGTCGATCAGGATGATCTGGACGAAGAGCATCAGGGGCTCGCGCCAGCCGAACTGT
TCGCCAGGCTCAAGGCGCGCATGCCCGACGGCGAGGATCTCGTCGTGACCCATGGCGATGCCTGCTTGCC
GAATATCATGGTGGAAAATGGCCGCTTTTCTGGATTCATCGACTGTGGCCGGCTGGGTGTGGCGGACCGC
TATCAGGACATAGCGTTGGCTACCCGTGATATTGCTGAAGAGCTTGGCGGCGAATGGGCTGACCGCTTCC
TCGTGCTTTACGGTATCGCCGCTCCCGATTCGCAGCGCATCGCCTTCTATCGCCTTCTTGACGAGTTCTT
CTGAGCGGGACTCTGGGGTTCGAAATGACCGACCAAGCGACGCCCAACCTGCCATCACGATGGCCGCAAT
AAAATATCTTTATTTTCATTACATCTGTGTGTTGGTTTTTTGTGTGAATCGATAGCGATAAGGATCCTCT
TTGCGCTTGCGTTTTCCCTTGTCCAGATAGCCCAGTAGCTGACATTCATCCGGGGTCAGCACCGTTTCTG
CGGACTGGCTTTCTACGTAATGGTTTCTTAGACGTCAGGTGGCACTTTTCGGGGAAATGTGCGCGGAACC
CCTATTTGTTTATTTTTCTAAATACATTCAAATATGTATCCGCTCATGAGACAATAACCCTGATAAATGC
TTCAATAATATTGAAAAAGGAAGAGTATGAGTATTCAACATTTCCGTGTCGCCCTTATTCCCTTTTTTGC
GGCATTTTGCCTTCCTGTTTTTGCTCACCCAGAAACGCTGGTGAAAGTAAAAGATGCTGAAGATCAGTTG
GGTGCACGAGTGGGTTACATCGAACTGGATCTCAACAGCGGTAAGATCCTTGAGAGTTTTCGCCCCGAAG
AACGTTTTCCAATGATGAGCACTTTCAAAGTTCTGCTATGTGGCGCGGTATTATCCCGTATTGACGCCGG
GCAAGAGCAACTCGGTCGCCGCATACACTATTCTCAGAATGACTTGGTTGAGTACTCACCAGTCACAGAA
AAGCATCTTACGGATGGCATGACAGTAAGAGAATTATGCAGTGCTGCCATAACCATGAGTGATAACACTG
CGGCCAACTTACTTCTGACAACTATCGGAGGACCGAAGGAGCTAACCGCTTTTTTGCACAACATGGGGGA
TCATGTAACTCGCCTTGATCGTTGGGAACCGGAGCTGAATGAAGCCATACCAAACGACGAGCGTGACACC
ACGATGCCTGTAGCAATGGCAACAACGTTGCGCAAACTATTAACTGGCGAACTACTTACTCTAGCTTCCC
GGCAACAATTAATAGACTGGATGGAGGCGGATAAAGTTGCAGGACCACTTCTGCGCTCGGCCCTTCCGGC
TGGCTGGTTTATTGCTGATAAATCTGGAGCCGGTGAGCGTGGGTCTCGCGGTATCATTGCAGCACTGGGG
CCAGATGGTAAGCCCTCCCGTATCGTAGTTATCTACACGACGGGGAGTCAGGCAACTATGGATGAACGAA
ATAGACAGATCGCTGAGATAGGTGCCTCACTGATTAAGCATTGGTAATTCGAAATGACCGACCAAGCGAC
GCCCAACCGGTATCAGCTCACTCAAAGGCGGTAATACGGTTATCCACAGAATCAGGGGATAACGCAGGAA
AGAACATGTGAGCAAAAGGCCAGCAAAAGGCCAGGAACCGTAAAAAGGCCGCGTTGCTGGCGTTTTTCCA
TAGGCTCCGCCCCCCTGACGAGCATCACAAAAATCGACGCTCAAGTCAGAGGTGGCGAAACCCGACAGGA
CTATAAAGATACCAGGCGTTTCCCCCTGGAAGCTCCCTCGTGCGCTCTCCTGTTCCGACCCTGCCGCTTA
CCGGATACCTGTCCGCCTTTCTCCCTTCGGGAAGCGTGGCGCTTTCTCATAGCTCACGCTGTAGGTATCT
CAGTTCGGTGTAGGTCGTTCGCTCCAAGCTGGGCTGTGTGCACGAACCCCCCGTTCAGCCCGACCGCTGC
GCCTTATCCGGTAACTATCGTCTTGAGTCCAACCCGGTAAGACACGACTTATCGCCACTGGCAGCAGCCA
CTGGTAACAGGATTAGCAGAGCGAGGTATGTAGGCGGTGCTACAGAGTTCTTGAAGTGGTGGCCTAACTA
CGGCTACACTAGAAGGACAGTATTTGGTATCTGCGCTCTGCTGAAGCCAGTTACCTTCGGAAAAAGAGTT
GGTAGCTCTTGATCCGGCAAACAAACCACCGCTGGTAGCGGTGGTTTTTTTGTTTGCAAGCAGCAGATTA
CGCGCAGAAAAAAAGGATTTCAAGAAGATCCTTTGATCTTTTCTACGGGGTCTGACGCTCAGTGGAACGA
AAACTCACGTTAAGGGATTTTGGTCATGAGATTATCAAAAAGGATCTTCACCTAGATCCTTTTATAGTCC
GGAAATACAGGAACGCACGCTGGATGGCCCTTCGCTGGGATGGTGAAACCATGAAAAATGGCAGCTTCAG
TGGATTAAGTGGGGGTAATGTGGCCTGTACCCTCTGGTTGCATAGGTATTCATACGGTTAAAATTTATCA
GGCGCGATTGCGGCAGTTTTTCGGGTGGTTTGTTGCCATTTTTACCTGTCTGCTGCCGTGATCGCGCTGA
ACGCGTTTTAGCGGTGCGTACAATTAAGGGATTATGGTAAATCCACTTACTGTCTGCCCTCGTAGCCATC
GAGATAAACCGCAGTACTCCGGCCACGATGCGTCCGGCGTAGAGGATCGAGATCTACCGGGTAGGGGAGG
CGCTTTTCCCAAGGCAGTCTGGAGCATGCGCTTTAGCAGCCCCGCTGGGCACTTGGCGCTACACAAGTGG
CCTCTGGCCTCGCACACATTCCACATCCACCGGTAGGCGCCAACCGGCTCCGTTCTTTGGTGGCCCCTTC
GCGCCACCTTCTACTCCTCCCCTAGTCAGGAAGTTCCCCCCCGCCCCGCAGCTCGCGTCGTGCAGGACGT
GACAAATGGAAGTAGCACGTCTCACTAGTCTCGTGCAGATGGACAGCACCGCTGAGCAATGGAAGCGGGT
AGGCCTTTGGGGCAGCGGCCAATAGCAGCTTTGCTCCTTCGCTTTCTGGGCTCAGAGGCTGGGAAGGGGT
GGGTCCGGGGGCGGGCTCAGGGGCGGGCTCAGGGGCGGGGCGGGCGCCCGAAGGTCCTCCGGAGGCCCGG
CATTCTGCACGCTTCAAAAGCGCACGTCTGCCGCGCTGTTCTCCTCTTCCTCATCTCCGGGCCTTTCGAC
CTGCAGCCCAAGCTTGGCAATCCGGTACTGTTGGTAAAGCCACCATGGAAGATGCCAAAAACATTAAGAA
GGGCCCAGCGCCATTCTACCCACTCGAAGACGGGACCGCCGGCGAGCAGCTGCACAAAGCCATGAAGCGC
TACGCCCTGGTGCCCGGCACCATCGCCTTTACCGACGCACATATCGAGGTGGACATTACCTACGCCGAGT
ACTTCGAGATGAGCGTTCGGCTGGCAGAAGCTATGAAGCGCTATGGGCTGAATACAAACCATCGGATCGT
GGTGTGCAGCGAGAATAGCTTGCAGTTCTTCATGCCCGTGTTGGGTGCCCTGTTCATCGGTGTGGCTGTG
GCCCCAGCTAACGACATCTACAACGAGCGCGAGCTGCTGAACAGCATGGGCATCAGCCAGCCCACCGTCG
TATTCGTGAGCAAGAAAGGGCTGCAAAAGATCCTCAACGTGCAAAAGAAGCTACCGATCATACAAAAGAT
CATCATCATGGATAGCAAGACCGACTACCAGGGCTTCCAAAGCATGTACACCTTCGTGACTTCCCATTTG
CCACCCGGCTTCAACGAGTACGACTTCGTGCCCGAGAGCTTCGACCGGGACAAAACCATCGCCCTGATCA
TGAACAGTAGTGGCAGTACCGGATTGCCCAAGGGCGTAGCCCTACCGCACCGCACCGCTTGTGTCCGATT
CAGTCATGCCCGCGACCCCATCTTCGGCAACCAGATCATCCCCGACACCGCTATCCTCAGCGTGGTGCCA
TTTCACCACGGCTTCGGCATGTTCACCACGCTGGGCTACTTGATCTGCGGCTTTCGGGTCGTGCTCATGT
ACCGCTTCGAGGAGGAGCTATTCTTGCGCAGCTTGCAAGACTATAAGATTCAATCTGCCCTGCTGGTGCC
CACACTATTTAGCTTCTTCGCTAAGAGCACTCTCATCGACAAGTACGACCTAAGCAACTTGCACGAGATC
GCCAGCGGCGGGGCGCCGCTCAGCAAGGAGGTAGGTGAGGCCGTGGCCAAACGCTTCCACCTACCAGGCA
TCCGCCAGGGCTACGGCCTGACAGAAACAACCAGCGCCATTCTGATCACCCCCGAAGGGGACGACAAGCC
TGGCGCAGTAGGCAAGGTGGTGCCCTTCTTCGAGGCTAAGGTGGTGGACTTGGACACCGGTAAGACACTG
GGTGTGAACCAGCGCGGCGAGCTGTGCGTCCGTGGCCCCATGATCATGAGCGGCTACGTTAACAACCCCG
AGGCTACAAACGCTCTCATCGACAAGGACGGCTGGCTGCACAGCGGCGACATCGCCTACTGGGACGAGGA
CGAGCACTTCTTCATCGTGGACCGGCTGAAGAGCCTGATCAAATACAAGGGCTACCAGGTAGCCCCAGCC
GAACTGGAGAGCATCCTGCTGCAACACCCCAACATCTTCGACGCCGGGGTCGCCGGCCTGCCCGACGACG
ATGCCGGCGAGCTGCCCGCCGCAGTCGTCGTGCTGGAACACGGTAAAACCATGACCGAGAAGGAGATCGT
GGACTATGTGGCCAGCCAGGTTACAACCGCCAAGAAGCTGCGCGGTGGTGTTGTGTTCGTGGACGAGGTG
CCTAAAGGACTGACCGGCAAGTTGGACGCCCGCAAGATCCGCGAGATTCTCATTAAGGCCAAGAAGGGCG
GCAAGATCGCCGTGTAATTCTAGTTGTTTAAACGAGCTCGCTAGCGAATTCCCCGGGCTCGAGTGCGTTA
TGCCTAAGCATATCAGTTTGTGGACATTCCTCACTGTGGTCAGAAAATATATCCTGTTGTCAGGTATCTG
ACTTATGTTGTTCTCTACGAAGAACTGACAATATGAATGTTGGGACACTATTTTAATTATTTTTAATTTA
TTGATAATTTAAATAAGTAAACTTTAAGTTAATTTATGATTGATATTTATTATTTTTATGAAGTGTCACT
TGAAATGTTATATGTTATAGTTTTGAAATGATAACCTAAAAATCTATTTGATATAAATATTCTGTTACCT
AGCCAGATGGTTTCTTGGAATGTATAAGTTTACCTCAATGAATTGCTAATTTAAATATGTTTTTAAAGAA
ATCTTTGTGATGTATTTTTATAATGTTTAGACTGTCTTCAAACGTCGACCCTGCAGG
